>Addgene plasmid #11910 | pPAGFP-C1 | depositor full sequence | sequence record 7122 | Author sequence
TAGTTATTAATAGTAATCAATTACGGGGTCATTAGTTCATAGCCCATATATGGAGTTCCGCGTTACATAA
CTTACGGTAAATGGCCCGCCTGGCTGACCGCCCAACGACCCCCGCCCATTGACGTCAATAATGACGTATG
TTCCCATAGTAACGCCAATAGGGACTTTCCATTGACGTCAATGGGTGGAGTATTTACGGTAAACTGCCCA
CTTGGCAGTACATCAAGTGTATCATATGCCAAGTACGCCCCCTATTGACGTCAATGACGGTAAATGGCCC
GCCTGGCATTATGCCCAGTACATGACCTTATGGGACTTTCCTACTTGGCAGTACATCTACGTATTAGTCA
TCGCTATTACCATGGTGATGCGGTTTTGGCAGTACATCAATGGGCGTGGATAGCGGTTTGACTCACGGGG
ATTTCCAAGTCTCCACCCCATTGACGTCAATGGGAGTTTGTTTTGGCACCAAAATCAACGGGACTTTCCA
AAATGTCGTAACAACTCCGCCCCATTGACGCAAATGGGCGGTAGGCGTGTACGGTGGGAGGTCTATATAA
GCAGAGCTGGTTTAGTGAACCGTCAGATCCGCTAGCGCTACCGGTCGCCACCATGGTGAGCAAGGGCGAG
GAGCTGTTCACCGGGGTGGTGCCCATCCTGGTCGAGCTGGACGGCGACGTAAACGGCCACAAGTTCAGCG
TGTCCGGCGAGGGCGAGGGCGATGCCACCTACGGCAAGCTGACCCTGAAGTTCATCTGCACCACCGGCAA
GCTGCCCGTGCCCTGGCCCACCCTCGTGACCACCTTCAGCTACGGCGTGCAGTGCTTCAGCCGCTACCCC
GACCACATGAAGCAGCACGACTTCTTCAAGTCCGCCATGCCCGAAGGCTACGTCCAGGAGCGCACCATCT
TCTTCAAGGACGACGGCAACTACAAGACCCGCGCCGAGGTGAAGTTCGAGGGCGACACCCTGGTGAACCG
CATCGAGCTGAAGGGCATCGACTTCAAGGAGGACGGCAACATCCTGGGGCACAAGCTGGAGTACAACTAC
AACAGCCACAACGTCTATATCATGGCCGACAAGCAGAAGAACGGCATCAAGGCCAACTTCAAGATCCGCC
ACAACATCGAGGACGGCAGCGTGCAGCTCGCCGACCACTACCAGCAGAACACCCCCATCGGCGACGGCCC
CGTGCTGCTGCCCGACAACCACTACCTGAGCCACCAGTCCAAGCTGAGCAAAGACCCCAACGAGAAGCGC
GATCACATGGTCCTGCTGGAGTTCGTGACCGCCGCCGGGATCACTCTCGGCATGGACGAGCTGTACAAGT
CCGGACTCAGATCTCGAGCTCAAGCTTCGAATTCTGCAGTCGACGGTACCGCGGGCCCGGGATCCACCGG
ATCTAGATAACTGATCATAATCAGCCATACCACATTTGTAGAGGTTTTACTTGCTTTAAAAAACCTCCCA
CACCTCCCCCTGAACCTGAAACATAAAATGAATGCAATTGTTGTTGTTAACTTGTTTATTGCAGCTTATA
ATGGTTACAAATAAAGCAATAGCATCACAAATTTCACAAATAAAGCATTTTTTTCACTGCATTCTAGTTG
TGGTTTGTCCAAACTCATCAATGTATCTTAACGCGTAAATTGTAAGCGTTAATATTTTGTTAAAATTCGC
GTTAAATTTTTGTTAAATCAGCTCATTTTTTAACCAATAGGCCGAAATCGGCAAAATCCCTTATAAATCA
AAAGAATAGACCGAGATAGGGT
[37 nt withheld, positions 1773-1809]
AAAGAACGTGGACTCCAACGTCAAAGG
[49 nt withheld, positions 1837-1885]
T
[91 nt withheld, positions 1887-1977]
G
[124 nt withheld, positions 1979-2102]
CAGGTGGCACTTTTCGGGGAAATGTGCGCGGAACCCCTATTTGTTTATTTTTCTAAATACATTCAAATAT
GTATCCGCTCATGAGACAATAACCCTGATAAATGCTTCAATAATATTGAAAAAGGAAGAGTCCTGAGGCG
GAAAGAACCAGCTGTGGAATGTGTGTCAGTTAGGGTGTGGAAAGTCCCCAGGCTCCCCAGCAGGCAGAAG
TATGCAAAGCATGCATCTCAATTAGTCAGCAACCAGGTGTGGAAAGTCCCCAGGCTCCCCAGCAGGCAGA
AGTATGCAAAGCATGCATCTCAATTAGTCAGCAACCATAGTCCCGCCCCTAACTCCGCCCATCCCGCCCC
TAACTCCGCCCAGTTCCGCCCATTCTCCGCCCCATGGCTGACTAATTTTTTTTATTTATGCAGAGGCCGA
GGCCGCCTCGGCCTCTGAGCTATTCCAGAAGTAGTGAGGAGGCTTTTTTGGAGGCCTAGGCTTTTGCAAA
GATCGATCAAGAGACAGGATGAGGATCGTTTCGCATGATTGAACAAGATGGATTGCACGCAGGTTCTCCG
GCCGCTTGGGTGGAGAGGCTATTCGGCTATGACTGGGCACAACAGACAATCGGCTGCTCTGATGCCGCCG
TGTTCCGGCTGTCAGCGCAGGGGCGCCCGGTTCTTTTTGTCAAGACCGACCTGTCCGGTGCCCTGAATGA
ACTGCAAGACGAGGCAGCGCGGCTATCGTGGCTGGCCACGACGGGCGTTCCTTGCGCAGCTGTGCTCGAC
GTTGTCACTGAAGCGGGAAGGGACTGGCTGCTATTGGGCGAAGTGCCGGGGCAGGATCTCCTGTCATCTC
ACCTTGCTCCTGCCGAGAAAGTATCCATCATGGCTGATGCAATGCGGCGGCTGCATACGCTTGATCCGGC
TACCTGCCCATTCGACCACCAAGCGAAACATCGCATCGAGCGAGCACGTACTCGGATGGAAGCCGGTCTT
GTCGATCAGGATGATCTGGACGAAGAGCATCAGGGGCTCGCGCCAGCCGAACTGTTCGCCAGGCTCAAGG
CGAGCATGCCCGACGGCGAGGATCTCGTCGTGACCCATGGCGATGCCTGCTTGCCGAATATCATGGTGGA
AAATGGCCGCTTTTCTGGATTCATCGACTGTGGCCGGCTGGGTGTGGCGGACCGCTATCAGGACATAGCG
TTGGCTACCCGTGATATTGCTGAAGAGCTTGGCGGCGAATGGGCTGACCGCTTCCTCGTGCTTTACGGTA
TCGCCGCTCCCGATTCGCAGCGCATCGCCTTCTATCGCCTTCTTGACGAGTTCTTCTGAGCGGGACTCTG
GGGTTCGAAATGACCGACCAAGCGACGCCCAACCTGCCATCACGAGATTTCGATTCCACCGCCGCCTTCT
ATGAAAGGTTGGGCTTCGGAATCGTTTTCCGGGACGCCGGCTGGATGATCCTCCAGCGCGGGGATCTCAT
GCTGGAGTTCTTCGCCCACCCTAGGGGGAGGCTAACTGAAACACGGAAGGAGACAATACCGGAAGGAACC
CGCGCTATGACGGCAATAAAAAGACAGAATAAAACGCACGGTGTTGGGTCGTTTGTTCATAAACGCGGGG
TTCGGTCCCAGGGCTGGCACTCTGTCGATACCCCACCGAGACCCCATTGGGGCCAATACGCCCGCGTTTC
TTCCTTTTCCCCACCCCACCCCCCAAGTTCGGGTGAAGGCCCAGGGCTCGCAGCCAACGTCGGGGCGGCA
GGCCCTGCCATAGCCTCAGGTTACTCATATATACTTTAGATTGATTTAAAACTTCATTTTTAATTTAAAA
GGATCTAGGTGAAGATCCTTTTTGATAATCTCATGACCAAAATCCCTTAACGTGAGTTTTCGTTCCACTG
AGCGTCAGACCCCGTAGAAAAGATCAAAGGATCTTCTTGAGATCCTTTTTTTCTGCGCGTAATCTGCTGC
TTGCAAACAAAAAAACCACCGCTACCAGCGGTGGTTTGTTTGCCGGATCAAGAGCTACCAACTCTTTTTC
CGAAGGTAACTGGCTTCAGCAGAGCGCAGATACCAAATACTGTCCTTCTAGTGTAGCCGTAGTTAGGCCA
CCACTTCAAGAACTCTGTAGCACCGCCTACATACCTCGCTCTGCTAATCCTGTTACCAGTGGCTGCTGCC
AGTGGCGATAAGTCGTGTCTTACCGGGTTGGACTCAAGACGATAGTTACCGGATAAGGCGCAGCGGTCGG
GCTGAACGGGGGGTTCGTGCACACAGCCCAGCTTGGAGCGAACGACCTACACCGAACTGAGATACCTACA
GCGTGAGCTATGAGAAAGCGCCACGCTTCCCGAAGGGAGAAAGGCGGACAGGTATCCGGTAAGCGGCAGG
GTCGGAACAGGAGAGCGCACGAGGGAGCTTCCAGGGGGAAACGCCTGGTATCTTTATAGTCCTGTCGGGT
TTCGCCACCTCTGACTTGAGCGTCGATTTTTGTGATGCTCGTCAGGGGGGCGGAGCCTATGGAAAAACGC
CAGCAACGCGGCCTTTTTACGGTTCCTGGCCTTTTGCTGGCCTTTTGCTCACATGTTCTTTCCTGCGTTA
TCCCCTGATTCTGTGGATAACCGTATTACCGCCATGCAT
Features (pLannotate 1.2.2; 14 found; start..end, strand, type, name):
     61..364     +  enhancer       CMV enhancer: human cytomegalovirus immediate early enhancer
    365..568     +  promoter       CMV promoter: human cytomegalovirus (CMV) immediate early promoter
    613..1329    +  CDS            mPA-GFP: mPA-GFP is a fluorescent protein published in 2002, derived from Aequorea victoria. It is reported to be a monomer.
   1330..1395    +  misc_feature   MCS: multiple cloning site
   1412..1496    +  CDS            large T antigen (fragment): large T antigen from SV40 (simian virus 40)
   1519..1640    +  polyA_signal   SV40 poly(A) signal: SV40 polyadenylation signal
   1674..2102    -  rep_origin     f1 ori (sequence partly withheld): f1 bacteriophage origin of replication; arrow indicates direction of (+) strand synthesis
   2129..2233    +  promoter       AmpR promoter: bla
   2235..2592    +  promoter       SV40 promoter: SV40 enhancer and early promoter
   2627..3421    +  CDS            NeoR/KanR: aminoglycoside phosphotransferase from Tn5; aph(3')-II (or nptII); confers resistance to neomycin, kanamycin, and G418 (Geneticin®)
   3442..3594    +  CDS            ble (fragment): BLE_KLEPN - Experimental evidence at protein level: Swiss-Prot protein existence level 1. Binding protein with a strong affinity to the bleomycin family of antibiotics. Binds to CL990; an antimitotic-antibiotic compound. From Klebsiella pneumoniae.
   3653..3700    +  polyA_signal   HSV TK poly(A) signal: herpes simplex virus thymidine kinase polyadenylation signal (Cole and Stacy, 1985)
   3791..3807    -  polyA_signal   bGH poly(A) signal (fragment): bovine growth hormone polyadenylation signal
   4029..4617    +  rep_origin     ori: high-copy-number ColE1/pMB1/pBR322/pUC origin of replication
