>Addgene plasmid #11910 | pPAGFP-C1 | addgene full sequence | sequence record 251301 | Addgene NGS Result
TATCCCCTGATTCTGTGGATAACCGTATTACCGCCATGCATTAGTTATTAATAGTAATCAATTACGGGGT
CATTAGTTCATAGCCCATATATGGAGTTCCGCGTTACATAACTTACGGTAAATGGCCCGCCTGGCTGACC
GCCCAACGACCCCCGCCCATTGACGTCAATAATGACGTATGTTCCCATAGTAACGCCAATAGGGACTTTC
CATTGACGTCAATGGGTGGAGTATTTACGGTAAACTGCCCACTTGGCAGTACATCAAGTGTATCATATGC
CAAGTACGCCCCCTATTGACGTCAATGACGGTAAATGGCCCGCCTGGCATTATGCCCAGTACATGACCTT
ATGGGACTTTCCTACTTGGCAGTACATCTACGTATTAGTCATCGCTATTACCATGGTGATGCGGTTTTGG
CAGTACATCAATGGGCGTGGATAGCGGTTTGACTCACGGGGATTTCCAAGTCTCCACCCCATTGACGTCA
ATGGGAGTTTGTTTTGGCACCAAAATCAACGGGACTTTCCAAAATGTCGTAACAACTCCGCCCCATTGAC
GCAAATGGGCGGTAGGCGTGTACGGTGGGAGGTCTATATAAGCAGAGCTGGTTTAGTGAACCGTCAGATC
CGCTAGCGCTACCGGTCGCCACCATGGTGAGCAAGGGCGAGGAGCTGTTCACCGGGGTGGTGCCCATCCT
GGTCGAGCTGGACGGCGACGTAAACGGCCACAAGTTCAGCGTGTCCGGCGAGGGCGAGGGCGATGCCACC
TACGGCAAGCTGACCCTGAAGTTCATCTGCACCACCGGCAAGCTGCCCGTGCCCTGGCCCACCCTCGTGA
CCACCTTCAGCTACGGCGTGCAGTGCTTCAGCCGCTACCCCGACCACATGAAGCAGCACGACTTCTTCAA
GTCCGCCATGCCCGAAGGCTACGTCCAGGAGCGCACCATCTTCTTCAAGGACGACGGCAACTACAAGACC
CGCGCCGAGGTGAAGTTCGAGGGCGACACCCTGGTGAACCGCATCGAGCTGAAGGGCATCGACTTCAAGG
AGGACGGCAACATCCTGGGGCACAAGCTGGAGTACAACTACAACAGCCACAACGTCTATATCATGGCCGA
CAAGCAGAAGAACGGCATCAAGGCCAACTTCAAGATCCGCCACAACATCGAGGACGGCAGCGTGCAGCTC
GCCGACCACTACCAGCAGAACACCCCCATCGGCGACGGCCCCGTGCTGCTGCCCGACAACCACTACCTGA
GCCACCAGTCCAAGCTGAGCAAAGACCCCAACGAGAAGCGCGATCACATGGTCCTGCTGGAGTTCGTGAC
CGCCGCCGGGATCACTCTCGGCATGGACGAGCTGTACAAGTCCGGACTCAGATCTCGAGCTCAAGCTTCG
AATTCTGCAGTCGACGGTACCGCGGGCCCGGGATCCACCGGATCTAGATAACTGATCATAATCAGCCATA
CCACATTTGTAGAGGTTTTACTTGCTTTAAAAAACCTCCCACACCTCCCCCTGAACCTGAAACATAAAAT
GAATGCAATTGTTGTTGTTAACTTGTTTATTGCAGCTTATAATGGTTACAAATAAAGCAATAGCATCACA
AATTTCACAAATAAAGCATTTTTTTCACTGCATTCTAGTTGTGGTTTGTCCAAACTCATCAATGTATCTT
AACGCGTAAATTGTAAGCGTTAATATTTTGTTAAAATTCGCGTTAAATTTTTGTTAAATCAGCTCATTTT
TTAACCAATAGGCCGAAATCGGCAAAATCCCTTATAAATCAAAAGAATAGACCGAGATAGGGT
[37 nt withheld, positions 1814-1850]
AAAGAACGTGGACTCCAACGTCAAAGG
[49 nt withheld, positions 1878-1926]
T
[91 nt withheld, positions 1928-2018]
G
[124 nt withheld, positions 2020-2143]
CAGGTGGCACTTTTCGGGGAAATGTGCGCGGAACCCCTATTTGTTTATTTTTCTAAATACATTCAAATAT
GTATCCGCTCATGAGACAATAACCCTGATAAATGCTTCAATAATATTGAAAAAGGAAGAGTCCTGAGGCG
GAAAGAACCAGCTGTGGAATGTGTGTCAGTTAGGGTGTGGAAAGTCCCCAGGCTCCCCAGCAGGCAGAAG
TATGCAAAGCATGCATCTCAATTAGTCAGCAACCAGGTGTGGAAAGTCCCCAGGCTCCCCAGCAGGCAGA
AGTATGCAAAGCATGCATCTCAATTAGTCAGCAACCATAGTCCCGCCCCTAACTCCGCCCATCCCGCCCC
TAACTCCGCCCAGTTCCGCCCATTCTCCGCCCCATGGCTGACTAATTTTTTTTATTTATGCAGAGGCCGA
GGCCGCCTCGGCCTCTGAGCTATTCCAGAAGTAGTGAGGAGGCTTTTTTGGAGGCCTAGGCTTTTGCAAA
GATCGATCAAGAGACAGGATGAGGATCGTTTCGCATGATTGAACAAGATGGATTGCACGCAGGTTCTCCG
GCCGCTTGGGTGGAGAGGCTATTCGGCTATGACTGGGCACAACAGACAATCGGCTGCTCTGATGCCGCCG
TGTTCCGGCTGTCAGCGCAGGGGCGCCCGGTTCTTTTTGTCAAGACCGACCTGTCCGGTGCCCTGAATGA
ACTGCAAGACGAGGCAGCGCGGCTATCGTGGCTGGCCACGACGGGCGTTCCTTGCGCAGCTGTGCTCGAC
GTTGTCACTGAAGCGGGAAGGGACTGGCTGCTATTGGGCGAAGTGCCGGGGCAGGATCTCCTGTCATCTC
ACCTTGCTCCTGCCGAGAAAGTATCCATCATGGCTGATGCAATGCGGCGGCTGCATACGCTTGATCCGGC
TACCTGCCCATTCGACCACCAAGCGAAACATCGCATCGAGCGAGCACGTACTCGGATGGAAGCCGGTCTT
GTCGATCAGGATGATCTGGACGAAGAGCATCAGGGGCTCGCGCCAGCCGAACTGTTCGCCAGGCTCAAGG
CGAGCATGCCCGACGGCGAGGATCTCGTCGTGACCCATGGCGATGCCTGCTTGCCGAATATCATGGTGGA
AAATGGCCGCTTTTCTGGATTCATCGACTGTGGCCGGCTGGGTGTGGCGGACCGCTATCAGGACATAGCG
TTGGCTACCCGTGATATTGCTGAAGAGCTTGGCGGCGAATGGGCTGACCGCTTCCTCGTGCTTTACGGTA
TCGCCGCTCCCGATTCGCAGCGCATCGCCTTCTATCGCCTTCTTGACGAGTTCTTCTGAGCGGGACTCTG
GGGTTCGAAATGACCGACCAAGCGACGCCCAACCTGCCATCACGAGATTTCGATTCCACCGCCGCCTTCT
ATGAAAGGTTGGGCTTCGGAATCGTTTTCCGGGACGCCGGCTGGATGATCCTCCAGCGCGGGGATCTCAT
GCTGGAGTTCTTCGCCCACCCTAGGGGGAGGCTAACTGAAACACGGAAGGAGACAATACCGGAAGGAACC
CGCGCTATGACGGCAATAAAAAGACAGAATAAAACGCACGGTGTTGGGTCGTTTGTTCATAAACGCGGGG
TTCGGTCCCAGGGCTGGCACTCTGTCGATACCCCACCGAGACCCCATTGGGGCCAATACGCCCGCGTTTC
TTCCTTTTCCCCACCCCACCCCCCAAGTTCGGGTGAAGGCCCAGGGCTCGCAGCCAACGTCGGGGCGGCA
GGCCCTGCCATAGCCTCAGGTTACTCATATATACTTTAGATTGATTTAAAACTTCATTTTTAATTTAAAA
GGATCTAGGTGAAGATCCTTTTTGATAATCTCATGACCAAAATCCCTTAACGTGAGTTTTCGTTCCACTG
AGCGTCAGACCCCGTAGAAAAGATCAAAGGATCTTCTTGAGATCCTTTTTTTCTGCGCGTAATCTGCTGC
TTGCAAACAAAAAAACCACCGCTACCAGCGGTGGTTTGTTTGCCGGATCAAGAGCTACCAACTCTTTTTC
CGAAGGTAACTGGCTTCAGCAGAGCGCAGATACCAAATACTGTTCTTCTAGTGTAGCCGTAGTTAGGCCA
CCACTTCAAGAACTCTGTAGCACCGCCTACATACCTCGCTCTGCTAATCCTGTTACCAGTGGCTGCTGCC
AGTGGCGATAAGTCGTGTCTTACCGGGTTGGACTCAAGACGATAGTTACCGGATAAGGCGCAGCGGTCGG
GCTGAACGGGGGGTTCGTGCACACAGCCCAGCTTGGAGCGAACGACCTACACCGAACTGAGATACCTACA
GCGTGAGCTATGAGAAAGCGCCACGCTTCCCGAAGGGAGAAAGGCGGACAGGTATCCGGTAAGCGGCAGG
GTCGGAACAGGAGAGCGCACGAGGGAGCTTCCAGGGGGAAACGCCTGGTATCTTTATAGTCCTGTCGGGT
TTCGCCACCTCTGACTTGAGCGTCGATTTTTGTGATGCTCGTCAGGGGGGCGGAGCCTATGGAAAAACGC
CAGCAACGCGGCCTTTTTACGGTTCCTGGCCTTTTGCTGGCCTTTTGCTCACATGTTCTTTCCTGCGT
Features (pLannotate 1.2.2; 15 found; start..end, strand, type, name):
      1..34      +  rep_origin     RSF ori (fragment): Plasmids containing the RSF 1030 origin of replication can be propagated in E. coli cells that contain additional plasmids with compatible origins.
    102..405     +  enhancer       CMV enhancer: human cytomegalovirus immediate early enhancer
    406..609     +  promoter       CMV promoter: human cytomegalovirus (CMV) immediate early promoter
    654..1370    +  CDS            mPA-GFP: mPA-GFP is a fluorescent protein published in 2002, derived from Aequorea victoria. It is reported to be a monomer.
   1371..1436    +  misc_feature   MCS: multiple cloning site
   1453..1537    +  CDS            large T antigen (fragment): large T antigen from SV40 (simian virus 40)
   1560..1681    +  polyA_signal   SV40 poly(A) signal: SV40 polyadenylation signal
   1715..2143    -  rep_origin     f1 ori (sequence partly withheld): f1 bacteriophage origin of replication; arrow indicates direction of (+) strand synthesis
   2170..2274    +  promoter       AmpR promoter: bla
   2276..2633    +  promoter       SV40 promoter: SV40 enhancer and early promoter
   2668..3462    +  CDS            NeoR/KanR: aminoglycoside phosphotransferase from Tn5; aph(3')-II (or nptII); confers resistance to neomycin, kanamycin, and G418 (Geneticin®)
   3483..3635    +  CDS            ble (fragment): BLE_KLEPN - Experimental evidence at protein level: Swiss-Prot protein existence level 1. Binding protein with a strong affinity to the bleomycin family of antibiotics. Binds to CL990; an antimitotic-antibiotic compound. From Klebsiella pneumoniae.
   3694..3741    +  polyA_signal   HSV TK poly(A) signal: herpes simplex virus thymidine kinase polyadenylation signal (Cole and Stacy, 1985)
   3832..3848    -  polyA_signal   bGH poly(A) signal (fragment): bovine growth hormone polyadenylation signal
   4070..4658    +  rep_origin     ori: high-copy-number ColE1/pMB1/pBR322/pUC origin of replication
