[The description below was written by a language model from this plasmid's Addgene catalogue record and pLannotate feature annotations shown in this document.]
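Description:
pPAGFP-C1 is a 4,731 bp mammalian expression plasmid built on the Clontech pEGFP-C1 design, in which the fluorescent protein coding region has been replaced by photoactivatable GFP (PAGFP), an Aequorea victoria GFP variant. Relative to EGFP it carries the L64F, T65S, V163A and T203H substitutions, plus A206K, which disrupts the weak dimerization tendency of GFP-family proteins; the feature annotation accordingly identifies the open reading frame as the monomeric form, mPA-GFP. According to the depositor's comments, the plasmid was made by moving the PAGFP cDNA from pPAGFP-N1 as an AgeI/BsrGI fragment into similarly cut pEYFP-C1. They also note that the A206K version shows no obvious fluorescence differences from the original but has been characterized less thoroughly.

Expression is driven by the human CMV immediate early enhancer and promoter and terminated by the SV40 polyadenylation signal. The multiple cloning site lies immediately downstream of the PAGFP coding sequence, so a gene of interest inserted in frame is produced with PAGFP fused to its N-terminus. A single NeoR/KanR (Tn5 aminoglycoside phosphotransferase) cassette sits behind tandem bacterial (bla) and SV40 early promoters and ends in the HSV TK poly(A) signal, giving kanamycin resistance in E. coli and G418 selection in mammalian cells. Propagation relies on a high-copy ColE1/pUC-type origin, and an f1 origin allows single-stranded DNA production. The depositor and sequencing-derived records show the same features, offset only by their start coordinates. The plasmid is suited to making fusion proteins that can be selectively photolabelled, so that chosen pools of protein or individual cells can be tracked.
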