Addgene plasmid #11910: pPAGFP-C1
Depositing lab: Jennifer Lippincott-Schwartz. Depositing organization: National Institute of Child Health and Human Development (NICHD). Publication: A photoactivatable GFP for selective photolabeling of proteins and cells. Patterson GH, Lippincott-Schwartz J. Science. 2002 Sep 13. 297(5588):1873-7. 10.1126/science.1074952 PubMed 12228718.
Backbone
  Vector backbone: pEGFP-C1
  Backbone manufacturer: Clontech
  Backbone size w/o insert (bp): 4731
  Vector type: Mammalian Expression
  Selectable markers: Neomycin (select with G418)
Growth in bacteria
  Bacterial resistance: Kanamycin, 50 μg/mL
  Growth temperature: 37°C
  Growth strain: DH5alpha
  Copy number: Unknown
Gene/Insert
  Gene/Insert name: PAGFP (alt name: photoactivatable green fluorescent protein)
  Species: Aequorea victoria
  Mutation: These plasmids are essentially the same as the Clontech pEGFP-C1 version with four mutations (L64F/T65S/V163A/T203H). The PAGFP also contains an A206K mutation to disrupt dimerization
  Cloning method: Restriction Enzyme
  Sequencing primers: 5′ n/a
Terms and licenses: Academic/Nonprofit Terms; Industry Terms: Not Available to Industry
Depositor comments: The pPAGFP-C1 was not published. It was prepared by removing the PAGFP cDNA from pPAGFP-N1 with an AgeI/BsrGI restriction digest and subcloning it into a similarly digested pEYFP-C1 (Clontech). The pPAGFP-C1 was confirmed by sequencing. If you use this construct in future publications, use your best judgement for citation. The fluorescent protein encoding region contains one of the three substitutions (A206K) suggested by Dr. Roger Tsien. This mutation disrupts fluorescent protein dimerization even at high concentrations. The mutation does not seem to have much effect on the fluorescent properties of the CFP, GFP and YFP versions, so hopefully it will not affect PAGFP too much. The PAGFP A206K mutant does not display obvious fluorescent differences compared with the original, but please bear in mind that I haven't characterized it to the same extent. The citation for the A206K mutation in fluorescent proteins is Science 2002 296:913.
How to cite: pPAGFP-C1 was a gift from Jennifer Lippincott-Schwartz (Addgene plasmid # 11910 ; http://n2t.net/addgene:11910 ; RRID:Addgene_11910)
