>Addgene plasmid #11910 | pPAGFP-C1 | addgene partial sequence | sequence record 38232 | CMV-F 5'-CGCAAATGGGCGGTAGGCGTG-3'
ACCGTCAGATCCGCTAGCGCTACCGGTCGCCACCATGGTGAGCAAGGGCGAGGAGCTGTTCACCGGGGTG
GTGCCCATCCTGGTCGAGCTGGACGGCGACGTAAACGGCCACAAGTTCAGCGTGTCCGGCGAGGGCGAGG
GCGATGCCACCTACGGCAAGCTGACCCTGAAGTTCATCTGCACCACCGGCAAGCTGCCCGTGCCCTGGCC
CACCCTCGTGACCACCTTCAGCTACGGCGTGCAGTGCTTCAGCCGCTACCCCGACCACATGAAGCAGCAC
GACTTCTTCAAGTCCGCCATGCCCGAAGGCTACGTCCAGGAGCGCACCATCTTCTTCAAGGACGACGGCA
ACTACAAGACCCGCGCCGAGGTGAAGTTCGAGGGCGACACCCTGGTGAACCGCATCGAGCTGAAGGGCAT
CGACTTCAAGGAGGACGGCAACATCCTGGGGCACAAGCTGGAGTACAACTACAACAGCCACAACGTCTAT
ATCATGGCCGACAAGCAGAAGAACGGCATCAAGGCCAACTTCAAGATCCGCCACAACATCGAGGACGGCA
GCGTGCAGCTCGCCGACCACTACCAGCAGAACACCCCCATCGGCGACGGCCCCGTGCTGCTGCCCGACAA
CCACTACCTGAGCCACCAGTCCAAGCTGAGCAAAGACCCCAACGAGAAGCGCGATCACATGGTCCTGCTG
GAGTTCGTGACCGCCGCCGGGATCACTCTCGGCATGGACGAGCTGTACAAGTCCGGACTCAGATCTCGAG
CTCAAGCTTCGAATTCTGCAGTCGACGGTACCGCGGGCCCGGGATCCACCGGATCTAGATAACTGATCAT
AATCAGCCATACCACATTTGTAGAGGTTTTACTTGCTTTAAAAAACCTCCCACACCTCCCCCTGAACCTG
AAACATAAAATGAATGCAATTGTTG
